Addgene plasmid #131780: pCS2+PIF6CreN
Purpose: Mammalian, Zebrafish, or Xenopus expression of PIF6CreN, one half of the CreLite system
Depositing lab: George Eisenhoffer. Depositing organization: University of Texas MD Anderson Cancer Center. Publication: CreLite: An optogenetically controlled Cre/loxP system using red light. Yen ST, Trimmer KA, Aboul-Fettouh N, Mullen RD, Culver JC, Dickinson ME, Behringer RR, Eisenhoffer GT. Dev Dyn. 2020 Nov;249(11):1394-1403. doi: 10.1002/dvdy.232. Epub 2020 Aug 31. PubMed 32745301.
Backbone
  Vector backbone: pCS2+
  Backbone size w/o insert (bp): 4095
  Total vector size (bp): 4685
  Vector type: Mammalian Expression, Cre/Lox ; Zebrafish expression
Growth in bacteria
  Bacterial resistance: Ampicillin, 100 μg/mL
  Growth temperature: 37°C
  Growth strain: DH5alpha
  Copy number: High Copy
Gene/Insert
  Gene/Insert name: PIF6CreN
  Species: A. thaliana (mustard weed), Synthetic; Bacteriophage P1
  Insert size (bp): 603
  GenBank ID: 825382 2777477
  Promoter: CMV
  Cloning method: Restriction Enzyme; 5′ cloning site EcoRI (not destroyed); 3′ cloning site XhoI (not destroyed)
  Sequencing primers: 5′ SP6; 3′ SV40pA-R
Terms and licenses: Academic/Nonprofit Terms; Industry Terms: Not Available to Industry
Depositor comments: Read the preprint at bioRxiv: doi.org/10.1101/823971.
How to cite: pCS2+PIF6CreN was a gift from George Eisenhoffer (Addgene plasmid # 131780 ; http://n2t.net/addgene:131780 ; RRID:Addgene_131780)
