[The description below was written by a language model from this plasmid's Addgene catalogue record and pLannotate feature annotations shown in this document.]
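Description:
pCS2+PIF6CreN is a roughly 4.7 kb expression plasmid built on the pCS2+ backbone, intended for expression in mammalian cells, zebrafish or Xenopus. It is maintained in E. coli through a high-copy ColE1/pUC-type origin and selected with ampicillin via the β-lactamase gene. An f1 origin and remnants of the lac region (lac promoter and operator, lacZα and lacI fragments) are carried over from the parental cloning vector. The two annotated sequence records, one from the depositor and one from repository sequencing, differ by only a few nucleotides in length and show the same set and order of features, just numbered from different start points.

The payload is a 603 bp fusion open reading frame cloned between EcoRI and XhoI. It consists of a fragment of Arabidopsis thaliana PIF6 (phytochrome-interacting factor 6) followed by a short fragment of bacteriophage P1 Cre recombinase, with about 100 bp of unannotated sequence between them that presumably serves as a linker. Transcription is driven by the simian CMV IE94 enhancer/promoter and terminated by an SV40 polyadenylation signal. An SP6 promoter lies between the CMV promoter and the insert, which in pCS2+ vectors allows in vitro synthesis of sense mRNA for embryo injection. T7 and T3 promoters flank the poly(A) region in the opposite orientation.

The construct encodes one half of CreLite, a red-light-controlled split-Cre/loxP system. By itself the Cre fragment should be inactive, and recombination depends on a complementary partner construct that is not described in this record. In such systems the partner is generally a phytochrome fusion that binds PIF6 on illumination and so reconstitutes Cre.
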