Features (pLannotate 1.2.2; 16 found; start..end, strand, type, name):
     35..53      +  promoter       SP6 promoter: promoter for bacteriophage SP6 RNA polymerase
    124..420     +  CDS            PIF6 (fragment): PIF6_ARATH - Also known as BHLH132, EN111, PIL2. Experimental evidence at protein level: Swiss-Prot protein existence level 1. From Arabidopsis thaliana (Mouse-ear cress).
    529..693     +  CDS            cre (fragment): RECR_BPP1 - Experimental evidence at protein level: Swiss-Prot protein existence level 1. Catalyzes site-specific recombination between two 34-base- pair LOXP sites. Its role is to maintain the phage genome as a monomeric unit-copy plasmid in the lysogenic state. From Escherichia phage P1 (Bacteriophage P1).
    712..729     -  promoter       T7 promoter (fragment): promoter for bacteriophage T7 RNA polymerase
    734..868     -  polyA_signal   SV40 poly(A) signal: SV40 polyadenylation signal
    981..999     -  promoter       T3 promoter: promoter for bacteriophage T3 RNA polymerase
   1044..1060    -  protein_bind   lac operator: The lac repressor binds to the lac operator to inhibit transcription in E. coli. This inhibition can be relieved by adding lactose or isopropyl-β-D-thiogalactopyranoside (IPTG). lac repressor encoded by lacI
   1068..1098    -  promoter       lac promoter: promoter for the E. coli lac operon
   1113..1134    -  protein_bind   CAP binding site: CAP binding activates transcription in the presence of cAMP. E. coli catabolite activator protein
   1147..1239    -  CDS            lacI (fragment): lac repressor; lacI; The lac repressor binds to the lac operator to inhibit transcription in E. coli. This inhibition can be relieved by adding lactose or isopropyl-β-D-thiogalactopyranoside (IPTG).
   1422..2010    -  rep_origin     ori: high-copy-number ColE1/pMB1/pBR322/pUC origin of replication
   2181..3041    -  CDS            AmpR: β-lactamase; bla; confers resistance to ampicillin, carbenicillin, and related antibiotics
   3042..3146    -  promoter       AmpR promoter: bla
   3199..3627    -  rep_origin     f1 ori (sequence partly withheld): f1 bacteriophage origin of replication; arrow indicates direction of (+) strand synthesis
   3632..3698    -  CDS            lacZα (fragment): LacZα fragment of β-galactosidase; lacZ fragment
   3701..4685    +  promoter       CMV IE94 promoter: enhancer/promoter region of simian cytomegalovirus major immediate early transcription unit IE94
>Addgene plasmid #131780 | pCS2+PIF6CreN | depositor full sequence | sequence record 254371 | pCS2+PIF6CreN sequence 4685 bps
CGCCATTCTGCCTGGGGACGTCGGAGCAAGCTTGATTTAGGTGACACTATAGAATACAAGCTACTTGTTC
TTTTTGCAGGATCCCATCGATTCGAATTCATGCCCAAGAAGAAGAGGAAGGTGATGTTCTTACCAACCGA
TTATTGTTGCAGGTTAAGCGATCAAGAGTATATGGAGCTTGTGTTTGAGAATGGCCAGATTCTTGCAAAG
GGCCAAAGATCCAACGTTTCTCTGCATAATCAACGTACCAAATCGATCATGGATTTGTATGAGGCAGAGT
ATAACGAGGATTTCATGAAGAGTATCATCCATGGTGGTGGTGGTGCCATCACAAATCTCGGGGACACGCA
GGTTGTTCCACAAAGTCATGTTGCTGCTGCCCATGAAACAAACATGTTGGAAAGCAATAAACATGTTGAC
GGTGGTTCTGCCGGTGGCTCCGGTTCTGGCTCCAGCGGTGGCAGCTCTGGTGCGTCCGGCACGGGTACTG
CGGGTGGCACTGGCAGCGGTTCCGGTACTGGCTCTGGCCTGACTGTGCACCAAAACCTGCCTGCCCTCCC
TGTGGATGCCACCTCTGATGAAGTCAGGAAGAACCTGATGGACATGTTCAGGGACAGGCAGGCCTTCTCT
GAACACACCTGGAAGATGCTCCTGTCTGTGTGCAGATCCTGGGCTGCCTGGTGCAAGCTGAACTGACTCG
AGCCTCTAGAACTATAGTGAGTCGTATTACGTAGATCCAGACATGATAAGATACATTGATGAGTTTGGAC
AAACCACAACTAGAATGCAGTGAAAAAAATGCTTTATTTGTGAAATTTGTGATGCTATTGCTTTATTTGT
AACCATTATAAGCTGCAATAAACAAGTTAACAACAACAATTGCATTCATTTTATGTTTCAGGTTCAGGGG
GAGGTGTGGGAGGTTTTTTAATTCGCGGCCGCGGCGCCAATGCATTGGGCCCGGTACCCAGCTTTTGTTC
CCTTTAGTGAGGGTTAATTGCGCGCTTGGCGTAATCATGGTCATAGCTGTTTCCTGTGTGAAATTGTTAT
CCGCTCACAATTCCACACAACATACGAGCCGGAAGCATAAAGTGTAAAGCCTGGGGTGCCTAATGAGTGA
GCTAACTCACATTAATTGCGTTGCGCTCACTGCCCGCTTTCCAGTCGGGAAACCTGTCGTGCCAGCTGCA
TTAATGAATCGGCCAACGCGCGGGGAGAGGCGGTTTGCGTATTGGGCGCTCTTCCGCTTCCTCGCTCACT
GACTCGCTGCGCTCGGTCGTTCGGCTGCGGCGAGCGGTATCAGCTCACTCAAAGGCGGTAATACGGTTAT
CCACAGAATCAGGGGATAACGCAGGAAAGAACATGTGAGCAAAAGGCCAGCAAAAGGCCAGGAACCGTAA
AAAGGCCGCGTTGCTGGCGTTTTTCCATAGGCTCCGCCCCCCTGACGAGCATCACAAAAATCGACGCTCA
AGTCAGAGGTGGCGAAACCCGACAGGACTATAAAGATACCAGGCGTTTCCCCCTGGAAGCTCCCTCGTGC
GCTCTCCTGTTCCGACCCTGCCGCTTACCGGATACCTGTCCGCCTTTCTCCCTTCGGGAAGCGTGGCGCT
TTCTCATAGCTCACGCTGTAGGTATCTCAGTTCGGTGTAGGTCGTTCGCTCCAAGCTGGGCTGTGTGCAC
GAACCCCCCGTTCAGCCCGACCGCTGCGCCTTATCCGGTAACTATCGTCTTGAGTCCAACCCGGTAAGAC
ACGACTTATCGCCACTGGCAGCAGCCACTGGTAACAGGATTAGCAGAGCGAGGTATGTAGGCGGTGCTAC
AGAGTTCTTGAAGTGGTGGCCTAACTACGGCTACACTAGAAGGACAGTATTTGGTATCTGCGCTCTGCTG
AAGCCAGTTACCTTCGGAAAAAGAGTTGGTAGCTCTTGATCCGGCAAACAAACCACCGCTGGTAGCGGTG
GTTTTTTTGTTTGCAAGCAGCAGATTACGCGCAGAAAAAAAGGATCTCAAGAAGATCCTTTGATCTTTTC
TACGGGGTCTGACGCTCAGTGGAACGAAAACTCACGTTAAGGGATTTTGGTCATGAGATTATCAAAAAGG
ATCTTCACCTAGATCCTTTTAAATTAAAAATGAAGTTTTAAATCAATCTAAAGTATATATGAGTAAACTT
GGTCTGACAGTTACCAATGCTTAATCAGTGAGGCACCTATCTCAGCGATCTGTCTATTTCGTTCATCCAT
AGTTGCCTGACTCCCCGTCGTGTAGATAACTACGATACGGGAGGGCTTACCATCTGGCCCCAGTGCTGCA
ATGATACCGCGAGACCCACGCTCACCGGCTCCAGATTTATCAGCAATAAACCAGCCAGCCGGAAGGGCCG
AGCGCAGAAGTGGTCCTGCAACTTTATCCGCCTCCATCCAGTCTATTAATTGTTGCCGGGAAGCTAGAGT
AAGTAGTTCGCCAGTTAATAGTTTGCGCAACGTTGTTGCCATTGCTACAGGCATCGTGGTGTCACGCTCG
TCGTTTGGTATGGCTTCATTCAGCTCCGGTTCCCAACGATCAAGGCGAGTTACATGATCCCCCATGTTGT
GCAAAAAAGCGGTTAGCTCCTTCGGTCCTCCGATCGTTGTCAGAAGTAAGTTGGCCGCAGTGTTATCACT
CATGGTTATGGCAGCACTGCATAATTCTCTTACTGTCATGCCATCCGTAAGATGCTTTTCTGTGACTGGT
GAGTACTCAACCAAGTCATTCTGAGAATAGTGTATGCGGCGACCGAGTTGCTCTTGCCCGGCGTCAATAC
GGGATAATACCGCGCCACATAGCAGAACTTTAAAAGTGCTCATCATTGGAAAACGTTCTTCGGGGCGAAA
ACTCTCAAGGATCTTACCGCTGTTGAGATCCAGTTCGATGTAACCCACTCGTGCACCCAACTGATCTTCA
GCATCTTTTACTTTCACCAGCGTTTCTGGGTGAGCAAAAACAGGAAGGCAAAATGCCGCAAAAAAGGGAA
TAAGGGCGACACGGAAATGTTGAATACTCATACTCTTCCTTTTTCAATATTATTGAAGCATTTATCAGGG
TTATTGTCTCATGAGCGGATACATATTTGAATGTATTTAGAAAAATAAACAAATAGGGGTTCCGCGCACA
TTTCCCCGAAAAGTGCCACCTAAATTGTAAGCGTTAATATTTTGTTAAAATTCGCGTTAAATTTTTGTTA
AATCAGCTCATTTTTTAACCAATAGGCCGAAATCGGCAAAATCCCTTATAAATCAAAAGAATAGACCGAG
ATAGGGT
[37 nt withheld, positions 3298-3334]
AAAGAACGTGGACTCCAACGTCAAAGG
[49 nt withheld, positions 3362-3410]
T
[91 nt withheld, positions 3412-3502]
G
[124 nt withheld, positions 3504-3627]
CCCATTCGCCATTCAGGCTGCGCAACTGTTGGGAAGGGCGATCGGTGCGGGCCTCTTCGCTATTACGCCA
GTCGACCATAGCCAATTCAATATGGCGTATATGGACTCATGCCAATTCAATATGGTGGATCTGGACCTGT
GCCAATTCAATATGGCGTATATGGACTCGTGCCAATTCAATATGGTGGATCTGGACCCCAGCCAATTCAA
TATGGCGGACTTGGCACCATGCCAATTCAATATGGCGGACTTGGCACTGTGCCAACTGGGGAGGGGTCTA
CTTGGCACGGTGCCAAGTTTGAGGAGGGGTCTTGGCCCTGTGCCAAGTCCGCCATATTGAATTGGCATGG
TGCCAATAATGGCGGCCATATTGGCTATATGCCAGGATCAATATATAGGCAATATCCAATATGGCCCTAT
GCCAATATGGCTATTGGCCAGGTTCAATACTATGTATTGGCCCTATGCCATATAGTATTCCATATATGGG
TTTTCCTATTGACGTAGATAGCCCCTCCCAATGGGCGGTCCCATATACCATATATGGGGCTTCCTAATAC
CGCCCATAGCCACTCCCCCATTGACGTCAATGGTCTCTATATATGGTCTTTCCTATTGACGTCATATGGG
CGGTCCTATTGACGTATATGGCGCCTCCCCCATTGACGTCAATTACGGTAAATGGCCCGCCTGGCTCAAT
GCCCATTGACGTCAATAGGACCACCCACCATTGACGTCAATGGGATGGCTCATTGCCCATTCATATCCGT
TCTCACGCCCCCTATTGACGTCAATGACGGTAAATGGCCCACTTGGCAGTACATCAATATCTATTAATAG
TAACTTGGCAAGTACATTACTATTGGAAGGACGCCAGGGTACATTGGCAGTACTCCCATTGACGTCAATG
GCGGTAAATGGCCCGCGATGGCTGCCAAGTACATCCCCATTGACGTCAATGGGGAGGGGCAATGACGCAA
ATGGGCGTTCCATTGACGTAAATGGGCGGTAGGCGTGCCTAATGGGAGGTCTATATAAGCAATGCTCGTT
TAGGGAAC
