Features (pLannotate 1.2.2; 16 found; start..end, strand, type, name):
    845..863     +  promoter       SP6 promoter: promoter for bacteriophage SP6 RNA polymerase
    934..1230    +  CDS            PIF6 (fragment): PIF6_ARATH - Also known as BHLH132, EN111, PIL2. Experimental evidence at protein level: Swiss-Prot protein existence level 1. From Arabidopsis thaliana (Mouse-ear cress).
   1339..1503    +  CDS            cre (fragment): RECR_BPP1 - Experimental evidence at protein level: Swiss-Prot protein existence level 1. Catalyzes site-specific recombination between two 34-base- pair LOXP sites. Its role is to maintain the phage genome as a monomeric unit-copy plasmid in the lysogenic state. From Escherichia phage P1 (Bacteriophage P1).
   1522..1539    -  promoter       T7 promoter (fragment): promoter for bacteriophage T7 RNA polymerase
   1544..1678    -  polyA_signal   SV40 poly(A) signal: SV40 polyadenylation signal
   1791..1809    -  promoter       T3 promoter: promoter for bacteriophage T3 RNA polymerase
   1854..1870    -  protein_bind   lac operator: The lac repressor binds to the lac operator to inhibit transcription in E. coli. This inhibition can be relieved by adding lactose or isopropyl-β-D-thiogalactopyranoside (IPTG). lac repressor encoded by lacI
   1878..1908    -  promoter       lac promoter: promoter for the E. coli lac operon
   1923..1944    -  protein_bind   CAP binding site: CAP binding activates transcription in the presence of cAMP. E. coli catabolite activator protein
   1957..2049    -  CDS            lacI (fragment): lac repressor; lacI; The lac repressor binds to the lac operator to inhibit transcription in E. coli. This inhibition can be relieved by adding lactose or isopropyl-β-D-thiogalactopyranoside (IPTG).
   2232..2820    -  rep_origin     ori: high-copy-number ColE1/pMB1/pBR322/pUC origin of replication
   2991..3851    -  CDS            AmpR: β-lactamase; bla; confers resistance to ampicillin, carbenicillin, and related antibiotics
   3852..3956    -  promoter       AmpR promoter: bla
   4009..4437    -  rep_origin     f1 ori (sequence partly withheld): f1 bacteriophage origin of replication; arrow indicates direction of (+) strand synthesis
   4442..4508    -  CDS            lacZα (fragment): LacZα fragment of β-galactosidase; lacZ fragment
   4515..810     +  promoter       CMV IE94 promoter (across the origin): enhancer/promoter region of simian cytomegalovirus major immediate early transcription unit IE94
>Addgene plasmid #131780 | pCS2+PIF6CreN | addgene full sequence | sequence record 268079 | Addgene NGS Result
ACCTGGCACTGTGCCAACTGGGGAGGGGTCTACTTGGCACGGTGCCAAGTTTGAGGAGGGGTCTTGGCCC
TGTGCCAAGTCCGCCATATTGAATTGGCATGGTGCCAATAATGGCGGCCATATTGGCTATATGCCAGGAT
CAATATATAGGCAATATCCAATATGGCCCTATGCCAATATGGCTATTGGCCAGGTTCAATACTATGTATT
GGCCCTATGCCATATAGTATTCCATATATGGGTTTTCCTATTGACGTAGATAGCCCCTCCCAATGGGCGG
TCCCATATACCATATATGGGGCTTCCTAATACCGCCCATAGCCACTCCCCCATTGACGTCAATGGTCTCT
ATATATGGTCTTTCCTATTGACGTCATATGGGCGGTCCTATTGACGTATATGGCGCCTCCCCCATTGACG
TCAATTACGGTAAATGGCCCGCCTGGCTCAATGCCCATTGACGTCAATAGGACCACCCACCATTGACGTC
AATGGGATGGCTCATTGCCCATTCATATCCGTTCTCACGCCCCCTATTGACGTCAATGACGGTAAATGGC
CCACTTGGCAGTACATCAATATCTATTAATAGTAACTTGGCAAGTACATTACTATTGGAAGTACGCCAGG
GTACATTGGCAGTACTCCCATTGACGTCAATGGCGGTAAATGGCCCGCGATGGCTGCCAAGTACATCCCC
ATTGACGTCAATGGGGAGGGGCAATGACGCAAATGGGCGTTCCATTGACGTAAATGGGCGGTAGGCGTGC
CTAATGGGAGGTCTATATAAGCAATGCTCGTTTAGGGAACCGCCATTCTGCCTGGGGACGTCGGAGCAAG
CTTGATTTAGGTGACACTATAGAATACAAGCTACTTGTTCTTTTTGCAGGATCCCATCGATTCGAATTCA
TGCCCAAGAAGAAGAGGAAGGTGATGTTCTTACCAACCGATTATTGTTGCAGGTTAAGCGATCAAGAGTA
TATGGAGCTTGTGTTTGAGAATGGCCAGATTCTTGCAAAGGGCCAAAGATCCAACGTTTCTCTGCATAAT
CAACGTACCAAATCGATCATGGATTTGTATGAGGCAGAGTATAACGAGGATTTCATGAAGAGTATCATCC
ATGGTGGTGGTGGTGCCATCACAAATCTCGGGGACACGCAGGTTGTTCCACAAAGTCATGTTGCTGCTGC
CCATGAAACAAACATGTTGGAAAGCAATAAACATGTTGACGGTGGTTCTGCCGGTGGCTCCGGTTCTGGC
TCCAGCGGTGGCAGCTCTGGTGCGTCCGGCACGGGTACTGCGGGTGGCACTGGCAGCGGTTCCGGTACTG
GCTCTGGCCTGACTGTGCACCAAAACCTGCCTGCCCTCCCTGTGGATGCCACCTCTGATGAAGTCAGGAA
GAACCTGATGGACATGTTCAGGGACAGGCAGGCCTTCTCTGAACACACCTGGAAGATGCTCCTGTCTGTG
TGCAGATCCTGGGCTGCCTGGTGCAAGCTGAACTGACTCGAGCCTCTAGAACTATAGTGAGTCGTATTAC
GTAGATCCAGACATGATAAGATACATTGATGAGTTTGGACAAACCACAACTAGAATGCAGTGAAAAAAAT
GCTTTATTTGTGAAATTTGTGATGCTATTGCTTTATTTGTAACCATTATAAGCTGCAATAAACAAGTTAA
CAACAACAATTGCATTCATTTTATGTTTCAGGTTCAGGGGGAGGTGTGGGAGGTTTTTTAATTCGCGGCC
GCGGCGCCAATGCATTGGGCCCGGTACCCAGCTTTTGTTCCCTTTAGTGAGGGTTAATTGCGCGCTTGGC
GTAATCATGGTCATAGCTGTTTCCTGTGTGAAATTGTTATCCGCTCACAATTCCACACAACATACGAGCC
GGGAGCATAAAGTGTAAAGCCTGGGGTGCCTAATGAGTGAGCTAACTCACATTAATTGCGTTGCGCTCAC
TGCCCGCTTTCCAGTCGGGAAACCTGTCGTGCCAGCTGCATTAATGAATCGGCCAACGCGCGGGGAGAGG
CGGTTTGCGTATTGGGCGCTCTTCCGCTTCCTCGCTCACTGACTCGCTGCGCTCGGTCGTTCGGCTGCGG
CGAGCGGTATCAGCTCACTCAAAGGCGGTAATACGGTTATCCACAGAATCAGGGGATAACGCAGGAAAGA
ACATGTGAGCAAAAGGCCAGCAAAAGGCCAGGAACCGTAAAAAGGCCGCGTTGCTGGCGTTTTTCCATAG
GCTCCGCCCCCCTGACGAGCATCACAAAAATCGACGCTCAAGTCAGAGGTGGCGAAACCCGACAGGACTA
TAAAGATACCAGGCGTTTCCCCCTGGAAGCTCCCTCGTGCGCTCTCCTGTTCCGACCCTGCCGCTTACCG
GATACCTGTCCGCCTTTCTCCCTTCGGGAAGCGTGGCGCTTTCTCATAGCTCACGCTGTAGGTATCTCAG
TTCGGTGTAGGTCGTTCGCTCCAAGCTGGGCTGTGTGCACGAACCCCCCGTTCAGCCCGACCGCTGCGCC
TTATCCGGTAACTATCGTCTTGAGTCCAACCCGGTAAGACACGACTTATCGCCACTGGCAGCAGCCACTG
GTAACAGGATTAGCAGAGCGAGGTATGTAGGCGGTGCTACAGAGTTCTTGAAGTGGTGGCCTAACTACGG
CTACACTAGAAGAACAGTATTTGGTATCTGCGCTCTGCTGAAGCCAGTTACCTTCGGAAAAAGAGTTGGT
AGCTCTTGATCCGGCAAACAAACCACCGCTGGTAGCGGTGGTTTTTTTGTTTGCAAGCAGCAGATTACGC
GCAGAAAAAAAGGATCTCAAGAAGATCCTTTGATCTTTTCTACGGGGTCTGACGCTCAGTGGAACGAAAA
CTCACGTTAAGGGATTTTGGTCATGAGATTATCAAAAAGGATCTTCACCTAGATCCTTTTAAATTAAAAA
TGAAGTTTTAAATCAATCTAAAGTATATATGAGTAAACTTGGTCTGACAGTTACCAATGCTTAATCAGTG
AGGCACCTATCTCAGCGATCTGTCTATTTCGTTCATCCATAGTTGCCTGACTCCCCGTCGTGTAGATAAC
TACGATACGGGAGGGCTTACCATCTGGCCCCAGTGCTGCAATGATACCGCGAGACCCACGCTCACCGGCT
CCAGATTTATCAGCAATAAACCAGCCAGCCGGAAGGGCCGAGCGCAGAAGTGGTCCTGCAACTTTATCCG
CCTCCATCCAGTCTATTAATTGTTGCCGGGAAGCTAGAGTAAGTAGTTCGCCAGTTAATAGTTTGCGCAA
CGTTGTTGCCATTGCTACAGGCATCGTGGTGTCACGCTCGTCGTTTGGTATGGCTTCATTCAGCTCCGGT
TCCCAACGATCAAGGCGAGTTACATGATCCCCCATGTTGTGCAAAAAAGCGGTTAGCTCCTTCGGTCCTC
CGATCGTTGTCAGAAGTAAGTTGGCCGCAGTGTTATCACTCATGGTTATGGCAGCACTGCATAATTCTCT
TACTGTCATGCCATCCGTAAGATGCTTTTCTGTGACTGGTGAGTACTCAACCAAGTCATTCTGAGAATAG
TGTATGCGGCGACCGAGTTGCTCTTGCCCGGCGTCAATACGGGATAATACCGCGCCACATAGCAGAACTT
TAAAAGTGCTCATCATTGGAAAACGTTCTTCGGGGCGAAAACTCTCAAGGATCTTACCGCTGTTGAGATC
CAGTTCGATGTAACCCACTCGTGCACCCAACTGATCTTCAGCATCTTTTACTTTCACCAGCGTTTCTGGG
TGAGCAAAAACAGGAAGGCAAAATGCCGCAAAAAAGGGAATAAGGGCGACACGGAAATGTTGAATACTCA
TACTCTTCCTTTTTCAATATTATTGAAGCATTTATCAGGGTTATTGTCTCATGAGCGGATACATATTTGA
ATGTATTTAGAAAAATAAACAAATAGGGGTTCCGCGCACATTTCCCCGAAAAGTGCCACCTAAATTGTAA
GCGTTAATATTTTGTTAAAATTCGCGTTAAATTTTTGTTAAATCAGCTCATTTTTTAACCAATAGGCCGA
AATCGGCAAAATCCCTTATAAATCAAAAGAATAGACCGAGATAGGGT
[37 nt withheld, positions 4108-4144]
AAAGAACGTGGACTCCAACGTCAAAGG
[49 nt withheld, positions 4172-4220]
T
[91 nt withheld, positions 4222-4312]
G
[124 nt withheld, positions 4314-4437]
CCCATTCGCCATTCAGGCTGCGCAACTGTTGGGAAGGGCGATCGGTGCGGGCCTCTTCGCTATTACGCCA
GTCGACCGCCAATTCAATATGGCGTATATGGACTCATGCCAATTCAATATGGTGGATCTGGACCTGTGCC
AATTCAATATGGCGTATATGGACTCGTGCCAATTCAATATGGTGGATCTGGACCCCAGCCAATTCAATAT
GGCGGACTTGGCACCATGCCAATTCAATATGGCGG
